>Addgene plasmid #220594 | pAAV-EF1a-ArgiNLS-EGFP | addgene full sequence | sequence record 441212 | Addgene NGS Result
CCTGCAGGCAGCTGCGCGCTCGCTCGCTCACTGAGGCCGCCCGGGCGTCGGGCGACCTTTGGTCGCCCGG
CCTCAGTGAGCGAGCGAGCGCGCAGAGAGGGAGTGGCCAACTCCATCACTAGGGGTTCCTGCGGCCGCAC
GCGTAAGCTTTGCAAAGATGGATAAAGTTTTAAACAGAGAGGAATCTTTGCAGCTAATGGACCTTCTAGG
TCTTGAAAGGAGTGGGAATTGGCTCCGGTGCCCGTCAGTGGGCAGAGCGCACATCGCCCACAGTCCCCGA
GAAGTTGGGGGGAGGGGTCGGCAATTGAACCGGTGCCTAGAGAAGGTGGCGCGGGGTAAACTGGGAAAGT
GATGTCGTGTACTGGCTCCGCCTTTTTCCCGAGGGTGGGGGAGAACCGTATATAAGTGCAGTAGTCGCCG
TGAACGTTCTTTTTCGCAACGGGTTTGCCGCCAGAACACAGGTAAGTGCCGTGTGTGGTTCCCGCGGGCC
TGGCCTCTTTACGGGTTATGGCCCTTGCGTGCCTTGAATTACTTCCACCTGGCTGCAGTACGTGATTCTT
GATCCCGAGCTTCGGGTTGGAAGTGGGTGGGAGAGTTCGAGGCCTTGCGCTTAAGGAGCCCCTTCGCCTC
GTGCTTGAGTTGAGGCCTGGCCTGGGCGCTGGGGCCGCCGCGTGCGAATCTGGTGGCACCTTCGCGCCTG
TCTCGCTGCTTTCGATAAGTCTCTAGCCATTTAAAATTTTTGATGACCTGCTGCGACGCTTTTTTTCTGG
CAAGATAGTCTTGTAAATGCGGGCCAAGATCTGCACACTGGTATTTCGGTTTTTGGGGCCGCGGGCGGCG
ACGGGGCCCGTGCGTCCCAGCGCACATGTTCGGCGAGGCGGGGCCTGCGAGCGCGGCCACCGAGAATCGG
ACGGGGGTAGTCTCAAGCTGGCCGGCCTGCTCTGGTGCCTGGCCTCGCGCCGCCGTGTATCGCCCCGCCC
TGGGCGGCAAGGCTGGCCCGGTCGGCACCAGTTGCGTGAGCGGAAAGATGGCCGCTTCCCGGCCCTGCTG
CAGGGAGCTCAAAATGGAGGACGCGGCGCTCGGGAGAGCGGGCGGGTGAGTCACCCACACAAAGGAAAAG
GGCCTTTCCGTCCTCAGCCGTCGCTTCATGTGACTCCACGGAGTACCGGGCGCCGTCCAGGCACCTCGAT
TAGTTCTCGAGCTTTTGGAGTACGTCGTCTTTAGGTTGGGGGGAGGGGTTTTATGCGATGGAGTTTCCCC
ACACTGAGTGGGTGGAGACTGAAGTTAGGCCAGCTTGGCACTTGATGTAATTCTCCTTGGAATTTGCCCT
TTTTGAGTTTGGATCTTGGTTCATTCTCAAGCCTCAGACAGTGGTTCAAAGTTTTTTTCTTCCATTTCAG
GTGTCGTGAGGTACCGTACCGGATCCTCTAGAGGGTACCGCCACCATGAAAAGGGTGGCTCCCCAGAAGC
AGATGAGCATAGCAAAGAAAAAGAAGGTGAGAAGGCGGCGGCGCCGTCGAGTGAGCAAGGGCGAGGAGCT
GTTCACCGGGGTGGTGCCCATCCTGGTCGAGCTGGACGGCGACGTAAACGGCCACAAGTTCAGCGTGTCC
GGCGAGGGCGAGGGCGATGCCACCTACGGCAAGCTGACCCTGAAGTTCATTTGCACCACCGGCAAGCTGC
CCGTGCCCTGGCCCACCCTCGTGACCACCCTGACCTACGGCGTGCAGTGCTTCAGCCGCTACCCCGACCA
CATGAAGCAGCACGACTTCTTCAAGTCCGCCATGCCCGAAGGCTACGTCCAGGAGCGCACCATCTTCTTC
AAGGACGACGGCAACTACAAGACCCGCGCCGAGGTGAAGTTCGAGGGCGACACCCTGGTGAACCGCATCG
AGCTGAAGGGCATCGACTTCAAGGAGGACGGCAACATCCTGGGGCACAAGCTGGAGTACAACTACAACAG
CCACAACGTCTATATCATGGCCGACAAGCAGAAGAACGGCATCAAGGTGAACTTCAAGATCCGCCACAAC
ATCGAGGACGGCAGCGTGCAGCTCGCCGACCACTACCAGCAGAACACCCCCATCGGCGACGGCCCCGTGC
TGCTGCCCGACAACCACTACCTGAGCACCCAGTCCGCCCTGAGCAAAGACCCCAACGAGAAGCGCGATCA
CATGGTCCTGCTGGAGTTCGTGACCGCCGCCGGGATCACTCTCGGCATGGACGAGCTGTACAAGTAGGAT
ATCGAATTCCGCTCGAGATAATCAACCTCTGGATTACAAAATTTGTGAAAGATTGACTGGTATTCTTAAC
TATGTTGCTCCTTTTACGCTATGTGGATACGCTGCTTTAATGCCTTTGTATCATGCTATTGCTTCCCGTA
TGGCTTTCATTTTCTCCTCCTTGTATAAATCCTGGTTAGTTCTTGCCACGGCGGAACTCATCGCCGCCTG
CCTTGCCCGCTGCTGGACAGGGGCTCGGCTGTTGGGCACTGACAATTCCGTGGTGTTTATTTGTGAAATT
TGTGATGCTATTGCTTTATTTGTAACCATCTAGCTTTATTTGTGAAATTTGTGATGCTATTGCTTTATTT
GTAACCATTATAAGCTGCAATAAACAAGTTAACAACAACAATTGCATTCATTTTATGTTTCAGGTTCAGG
GGGAGATGTGGGAGGTTTTTTAAAGCGGCCGCCACGTGCGGACCGAGCGGCCGCAGGAACCCCTAGTGAT
GGAGTTGGCCACTCCCTCTCTGCGCGCTCGCTCGCTCACTGAGGCCGGGCGACCAAAGGTCGCCCGACGC
CCGGGCTTTGCCCGGGCGGCCTCAGTGAGCGAGCGAGCGCGCAGCTGCCTGCAGGGGCGCCTGATGCGGT
ATTTTCTCCTTACGCATCTGTGCGGTATTTCACACCGCATA
[95 nt withheld, positions 2912-3006]
T
[46 nt withheld, positions 3008-3053]
C
[141 nt withheld, positions 3055-3195]
CCTTTGACGTTGGAGTCCACGTTCTTT
[37 nt withheld, positions 3223-3259]
ACTCTATCTCGGGCTATTCTTTTGATTTATAAGGGATTTTGCCGATTTCGGTCTATTGGTTAAAAAATGA
GCTGATTTAACAAAAATTTAACGCGAATTTTAACAAAATATTAACGTTTACAATTTTATGGTGCACTCTC
AGTACAATCTGCTCTGATGCCGCATAGTTAAGCCAGCCCCGACACCCGCCAACACCCGCTGACGCGCCCT
GACGGGCTTGTCTGCTCCCGGCATCCGCTTACAGACAAGCTGTGACCGTCTCCGGGAGCTGCATGTGTCA
GAGGTTTTCACCGTCATCACCGAAACGCGCGAGACGAAAGGGCCTCGTGATACGCCTATTTTTATAGGTT
AATGTCATGATAATAATGGTTTCTTAGACGTCAGGTGGCACTTTTCGGGGAAATGTGCGCGGAACCCCTA
TTTGTTTATTTTTCTAAATACATTCAAATATGTATCCGCTCATGAGACAATAACCCTGATAAATGCTTCA
ATAATATTGAAAAAGGAAGAGTATGAGTATTCAACATTTCCGTGTCGCCCTTATTCCCTTTTTTGCGGCA
TTTTGCCTTCCTGTTTTTGCTCACCCAGAAACGCTGGTGAAAGTAAAAGATGCTGAAGATCAGTTGGGTG
CACGAGTGGGTTACATCGAACTGGATCTCAACAGCGGTAAGATCCTTGAGAGTTTTCGCCCCGAAGAACG
TTTTCCAATGATGAGCACTTTTAAAGTTCTGCTATGTGGCGCGGTATTATCCCGTATTGACGCCGGGCAA
GAGCAACTCGGTCGCCGCATACACTATTCTCAGAATGACTTGGTTGAGTACTCACCAGTCACAGAAAAGC
ATCTTACGGATGGCATGACAGTAAGAGAATTATGCAGTGCTGCCATAACCATGAGTGATAACACTGCGGC
CAACTTACTTCTGACAACGATCGGAGGACCGAAGGAGCTAACCGCTTTTTTGCACAACATGGGGGATCAT
GTAACTCGCCTTGATCGTTGGGAACCGGAGCTGAATGAAGCCATACCAAACGACGAGCGTGACACCACGA
TGCCTGTAGCAATGGCAACAACGTTGCGCAAACTATTAACTGGCGAACTACTTACTCTAGCTTCCCGGCA
ACAATTAATAGACTGGATGGAGGCGGATAAAGTTGCAGGACCACTTCTGCGCTCGGCCCTTCCGGCTGGC
TGGTTTATTGCTGATAAATCTGGAGCCGGTGAGCGTGGGTCTCGCGGTATCATTGCAGCACTGGGGCCAG
ATGGTAAGCCCTCCCGTATCGTAGTTATCTACACGACGGGGAGTCAGGCAACTATGGATGAACGAAATAG
ACAGATCGCTGAGATAGGTGCCTCACTGATTAAGCATTGGTAACTGTCAGACCAAGTTTACTCATATATA
CTTTAGATTGATTTAAAACTTCATTTTTAATTTAAAAGGATCTAGGTGAAGATCCTTTTTGATAATCTCA
TGACCAAAATCCCTTAACGTGAGTTTTCGTTCCACTGAGCGTCAGACCCCGTAGAAAAGATCAAAGGATC
TTCTTGAGATCCTTTTTTTCTGCGCGTAATCTGCTGCTTGCAAACAAAAAAACCACCGCTACCAGCGGTG
GTTTGTTTGCCGGATCAAGAGCTACCAACTCTTTTTCCGAAGGTAACTGGCTTCAGCAGAGCGCAGATAC
CAAATACTGTTCTTCTAGTGTAGCCGTAGTTAGGCCACCACTTCAAGAACTCTGTAGCACCGCCTACATA
CCTCGCTCTGCTAATCCTGTTACCAGTGGCTGCTGCCAGTGGCGATAAGTCGTGTCTTACCGGGTTGGAC
TCAAGACGATAGTTACCGGATAAGGCGCAGCGGTCGGGCTGAACGGGGGTTCGTGCACACAGCCCAGCTT
GGAGCGAACGACCTACACCGAACTGAGATACCTACAGCGTGAGCTATGAGAAAGCGCCACGCTTCCCGAA
GGGAGAAAGGCGGACAGGTATCCGGTAAGCGGCAGGGTCGGAACAGGAGAGCGCACGAGGGAGCTTCCAG
GGGGAAACGCCTGGTATCTTTATAGTCCTGTCGGGTTTCGCCACCTCTGACTTGAGCGTCGATTTTTGTG
ATGCTCGTCAGGGGGGCGGAGCCTATGGAAAAACGCCAGCAACGCGGCCTTTTTACGGTTCCTGGCCTTT
TGCTGGCCTTTTGCTCACATGT
Features (pLannotate 1.2.2; 17 found; start..end, strand, type, name):
     12..39      +  repeat_region  AAV2 ITR (fragment): inverted terminal repeat of adeno-associated virus serotype 2 inverted
     68..95      +  repeat_region  AAV2 ITR (fragment): inverted terminal repeat of adeno-associated virus serotype 2 inverted
    158..224     +  CDS            small t antigen (fragment): SV40 (simian virus 40) small t antigen
    231..1409    +  promoter       EF-1α promoter: strong constitutive promoter for human elongation factor EF-1α
   1521..2236    +  CDS            EGFP (fragment): the original enhanced GFP (Yang et al., 1996) mammalian codon-optimized
   2260..2417    +  misc_feature   WPRE (fragment): woodchuck hepatitis virus posttranscriptional regulatory element
   2423..2507    +  misc_feature   WPRE (fragment): woodchuck hepatitis virus posttranscriptional regulatory element
   2506..2549    -  polyA_signal   SV40 poly(A) signal (fragment): SV40 polyadenylation signal
   2553..2620    -  polyA_signal   SV40 poly(A) signal (fragment): SV40 polyadenylation signal
   2715..2855    +  repeat_region  AAV2 ITR: inverted terminal repeat of adeno-associated virus serotype 2 inverted
   2860..2911    -  misc_feature   bom (fragment): basis of mobility region from pBR322
   2930..3385    +  rep_origin     f1 ori (sequence partly withheld): f1 bacteriophage origin of replication; arrow indicates direction of (+) strand synthesis
   3386..3435    -  misc_feature   bom (fragment): basis of mobility region from pBR322
   3537..3572    -  CDS            rop (fragment): Rop protein, which maintains plasmids at low copy number; rop
   3667..3771    +  promoter       AmpR promoter: bla
   3772..4632    +  CDS            AmpR: β-lactamase; bla; confers resistance to ampicillin, carbenicillin, and related antibiotics
   4803..5390    +  rep_origin     ori: high-copy-number ColE1/pMB1/pBR322/pUC origin of replication
