[The description below was written by a language model from this plasmid's Addgene catalogue record and pLannotate feature annotations shown in this document.]
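Description:
pAAV-EF1a-ArgiNLS-EGFP is an adeno-associated virus transfer plasmid for mammalian expression, built on the pAAV-EF1a-FlpO backbone. It is propagated in bacteria as a high-copy plasmid through a ColE1/pUC-type origin and selected with ampicillin via the β-lactamase gene. An f1 phage origin is also present. The expression cassette is flanked by AAV2 inverted terminal repeats, which are the cis elements needed for replication and packaging of the intervening DNA into AAV particles. The annotation finds one complete ITR downstream of the cassette and only short ITR fragments upstream, a common outcome for these repeat-rich, hard-to-sequence regions.

The payload is EGFP carrying an N-terminal ArgiNLS tag, an arginine-rich nuclear localization signal, inserted between XbaI and EcoRV sites. The tag concentrates fluorescence in the nucleus so that individual labelled cells appear as discrete objects, which simplifies image segmentation and cell counting. Transcription is driven by the strong constitutive human EF-1α promoter. The gap between the promoter and the annotated EGFP fragment presumably holds the tag, although it is not annotated. Downstream lie fragments of WPRE, which enhances transcript stability and expression, and fragments matching the SV40 poly(A) signal, annotated on the reverse strand.

The catalogue purpose describes Cre-dependent expression, but the feature table shows no lox sites and EGFP sits in the sense orientation relative to the promoter. On this annotation, the construct appears to express ArgiNLS-EGFP constitutively, and the record does not resolve the discrepancy.
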