Addgene plasmid #220594: pAAV-EF1a-ArgiNLS-EGFP
Purpose: Cre-dependent expression of a single-cell discriminating version of EGFP fluorescent protein.
Depositing lab: Sam Golden. Depositing organization: University of Washington. Publication: An arginine-rich nuclear localization signal (ArgiNLS) strategy for streamlined image segmentation of single cells. Szelenyi ER, Navarrete JS, Murry AD, Zhang Y, Girven KS, Kuo L, Cline MM, Bernstein MX, Burdyniuk M, Bowler B, Goodwin NL, Juarez B, Zweifel LS, Golden SA. Proc Natl Acad Sci U S A. 2024 Aug 6;121(32):e2320250121. doi: 10.1073/pnas.2320250121. Epub 2024 Jul 29. PubMed 39074275.
Backbone
  Vector backbone: pAAV-EF1a-FlpO
  Backbone manufacturer: Karl Deisseroth
  Vector type: Mammalian Expression, AAV
Growth in bacteria
  Bacterial resistance: Ampicillin, 100 μg/mL
  Growth temperature: 37°C
  Growth strain: NEB Stable
  Copy number: High Copy
Gene/Insert
  Gene/Insert name: EGFP
  Species: Other
  Promoter: EF1a
  Tag / fusion protein: ArgiNLS (N terminal on insert)
  Cloning method: Restriction Enzyme; 5′ cloning site XbaI (not destroyed); 3′ cloning site EcoRV (not destroyed)
Terms and licenses: Academic/Nonprofit Terms; Industry Terms: Not Available to Industry
Depositor comments: The ArgiNLS system was conceptualized and developed by Eric Szelenyi. Please visit https://pubmed.ncbi.nlm.nih.gov/38045271/ for bioRxiv preprint.
How to cite: pAAV-EF1a-ArgiNLS-EGFP was a gift from Sam Golden (Addgene plasmid # 220594 ; http://n2t.net/addgene:220594 ; RRID:Addgene_220594)
